LOCUS       Exported 6424 bp ds-DNA circular SYN 12-MAY-2021
DEFINITION  Plasmid for tagging proteins in Cryptococcus neoformans; GFP tag,
            NAT selection.
ACCESSION   .
VERSION     .
KEYWORDS    YSBE 557 : pNAT_GFP
SOURCE      synthetic DNA construct
  ORGANISM  synthetic DNA construct
REFERENCE   1 (bases 1 to 6424)
  AUTHORS   So YS, Yang DH, Jung KW, Huh WK, Bahn YS
  TITLE     Molecular Characterization of Adenylyl Cyclase Complex Proteins
            Using Versatile Protein-Tagging Plasmid Systems in Cryptococcus
            neoformans.
  JOURNAL   J Microbiol Biotechnol. 2017 Feb 28;27(2):357-364. doi:
            10.4014/jmb.1609.09036.
  PUBMED    27780958
REFERENCE   2 (bases 1 to 6424)
  AUTHORS   .
  TITLE     Direct Submission
  JOURNAL   Exported May 12, 2021 from SnapGene Server 1.1.58
            http://www.snapgene.com
FEATURES             Location/Qualifiers
     source          1..6424
                     /organism="synthetic DNA construct"
                     /mol_type="other DNA"
     protein_bind    107..128
                     /label=CAP binding site
                     /bound_moiety="E. coli catabolite activator protein"
                     /note="CAP binding activates transcription in the presence
                     of cAMP."
     promoter        143..173
                     /label=lac promoter
                     /note="promoter for the E. coli lac operon"
     protein_bind    181..197
                     /label=lac operator
                     /bound_moiety="lac repressor encoded by lacI"
                     /note="The lac repressor binds to the lac operator to
                     inhibit transcription in E. coli. This inhibition can be
                     relieved by adding lactose or
                     isopropyl-beta-D-thiogalactopyranoside (IPTG)."
     primer_bind     186..208
                     /label=M13/pUC Reverse
                     /note="In lacZ gene"
     primer_bind     205..221
                     /label=M13 rev
                     /note="common sequencing primer, one of multiple similar
                     variants"
     primer_bind     205..221
                     /label=M13 Reverse
                     /note="In lacZ gene. Also called M13-rev"
     CDS             complement(455..1018)
                     /codon_start=1
                     /gene="Streptomyces noursei nat1"
                     /product="nourseothricin acetyltransferase"
                     /label=NrsR
                     /note="confers resistance to nourseothricin"
                     /translation="TLDDTAYRYRTSVPGDAEAIEALDGSFTTDTVFRVTATGDGFTLR
                     EVPVDPPLTKVFPDDESDDESDDGEDGDPDSRTFVAYGDDGDLAGFVVVSYSGWNRRLT
                     VEDIEVAPEHRGHGVGRALMGLATEFARERGAGHLWLEVTNVNAPAIHAYRRMGFTLCG
                     LDTALYDGTASDGEQALYMSMPCP"
     CDS             complement(2171..2887)
                     /codon_start=1
                     /product="the original enhanced GFP (Yang et al., 1996)"
                     /label=EGFP
                     /note="mammalian codon-optimized"
                     /translation="VSKGEELFTGVVPILVELDGDVNGHKFSVSGEGEGDATYGKLTLK
                     FICTTGKLPVPWPTLVTTFTYGVQCFSRYPDHMKQHDFFKSAMPEGYVQERTIFFKDDG
                     NYKTRAEVKFEGDTLVNRIELKGIDFKEDGNILGHKLEYNYNSHNVYIMADKQKNGIKV
                     NFKIRHNIEDGSVQLADHYQQNTPIGDGPVLLPDNHYLSTQSALSKDPNEKRDHMVLLE
                     FVTAAGITHGMDELYK"
     primer_bind     complement(2216..2237)
                     /label=EGFP-C
                     /note="EGFP, forward primer"
     primer_bind     2565..2584
                     /label=EXFP-R
                     /note="For distinguishing EGFP variants, reverse primer"
     primer_bind     2824..2845
                     /label=EGFP-N
                     /note="EGFP, reverse primer"
     primer_bind     complement(3007..3024)
                     /label=M13 Forward
                     /note="In lacZ gene. Also called M13-F20 or M13 (-21)
                     Forward"
     primer_bind     complement(3007..3023)
                     /label=M13 fwd
                     /note="common sequencing primer, one of multiple similar
                     variants"
     primer_bind     complement(3016..3038)
                     /label=M13/pUC Forward
                     /note="In lacZ gene"
     CDS             3161..3463
                     /codon_start=1
                     /gene="ccdB"
                     /product="CcdB, a bacterial toxin that poisons DNA gyrase"
                     /label=ccdB
                     /note="Plasmids containing the ccdB gene cannot be
                     propagated in standard E. coli strains."
                     /translation="QFKVYTYKRESRYRLFVDVQSDIIDTPGRRMVIPLASARLLSDKV
                     SRELYPVVHIGDESWRMMTTDMASVPVSVIGEEVADLSHRENDIKNAINLMFWGI"
     primer_bind     3342..3361
                     /label=ccdB-fwd
                     /note="ccdB gene, forward primer"
     CDS             3812..4606
                     /codon_start=1
                     /gene="aph(3')-II (or nptII)"
                     /product="aminoglycoside phosphotransferase from Tn5"
                     /label=NeoR/KanR
                     /note="confers resistance to neomycin, kanamycin, and G418
                     (Geneticin(R))"
                     /translation="MIEQDGLHAGSPAAWVERLFGYDWAQQTIGCSDAAVFRLSAQGRP
                     VLFVKTDLSGALNELQDEAARLSWLATTGVPCAAVLDVVTEAGRDWLLLGEVPGQDLLS
                     SHLAPAEKVSIMADAMRRLHTLDPATCPFDHQAKHRIERARTRMEAGLVDQDDLDEEHQ
                     GLAPAELFARLKASMPDGEDLVVTHGDACLPNIMVENGRFSGFIDCGRLGVADRYQDIA
                     LATRDIAEELGGEWADRFLVLYGIAAPDSQRIAFYRLLDEFF"
     primer_bind     complement(3866..3885)
                     /label=Neo-R
                     /note="Neomycin resistance gene, reverse primer"
     primer_bind     4476..4495
                     /label=Neo-F
                     /note="Neomycin resistance gene, forward primer"
     CDS             4624..5484
                     /codon_start=1
                     /gene="bla"
                     /product="beta-lactamase"
                     /label=AmpR
                     /note="confers resistance to ampicillin, carbenicillin, and
                     related antibiotics"
                     /translation="MSIQHFRVALIPFFAAFCLPVFAHPETLVKVKDAEDQLGARVGYI
                     ELDLNSGKILESFRPEERFPMMSTFKVLLCGAVLSRIDAGQEQLGRRIHYSQNDLVEYS
                     PVTEKHLTDGMTVRELCSAAITMSDNTAANLLLTTIGGPKELTAFLHNMGDHVTRLDRW
                     EPELNEAIPNDERDTTMPVAMATTLRKLLTGELLTLASRQQLIDWMEADKVAGPLLRSA
                     LPAGWFIADKSGAGERGSRGIIAALGPDGKPSRIVVIYTTGSQATMDERNRQIAEIGAS
                     LIKHW"
     primer_bind     complement(4842..4861)
                     /label=Amp-R
                     /note="Ampicillin resistance gene, reverse primer"
     rep_origin      5655..6243
                     /direction=RIGHT
                     /label=ori
                     /note="high-copy-number ColE1/pMB1/pBR322/pUC origin of
                     replication"
     primer_bind     6144..6163
                     /label=pBR322ori-F
                     /note="pBR322 origin, forward primer"
ORIGIN
        1 agcgcccaat acgcaaaccg cctctccccg cgcgttggcc gattcattaa tgcagctggc
       61 acgacaggtt tcccgactgg aaagcgggca gtgagcgcaa cgcaattaat gtgagttagc
      121 tcactcatta ggcaccccag gctttacact ttatgcttcc ggctcgtatg ttgtgtggaa
      181 ttgtgagcgg ataacaattt cacacaggaa acagctatga ccatgattac gccaagcttg
      241 gagccatgaa gatcctgagg attcaacggc gttgctgagg gtgggaagga tggtattgtt
      301 gtctgtagat agattaatgg gcatataatg tcaaaaaaga tgattgacac gatgtctgtc
      361 tcggattcgc agtgtgctaa aattgtatca cttctctaat atgtatatat acaccctcta
      421 aggaaaatta accccttacc gccttcacga attcttaggg gcagggcatg ctcatgtaga
      481 gcgcctgctc gccgtccgag gcggtgccgt cgtacagggc ggtgtccagg ccgcagaggg
      541 tgaaccccat ccgccggtac gcgtggatcg ccggtgcgtt gacgttggtg acctccagcc
      601 agaggtgccc ggcgccccgc tcgcgggcga actccgtcgc gagccccatc aacgcgcgcc
      661 cgaccccgtg cccccggtgc tccggggcga cctcgatgtc ctcgacggtc agccggcggt
      721 tccagccgga gtacgagacg accacgaagc ccgccaggtc gccgtcgtcc ccgtacgcga
      781 cgaacgtccg ggagtccggg tcgccgtcct ccccgtcgtc cgattcgtcg tccgattcgt
      841 cgtcggggaa caccttggtc aggggcgggt ccaccggcac ctcccgcagg gtgaagccgt
      901 ccccggtggc ggtgacgcgg aagacggtgt cggtggtgaa ggacccatcc agtgcctcga
      961 tggcctcggc gtcccccggg acactggtgc ggtaccggta agccgtgtcg tcaagagtgg
     1021 cggccgccat agacatgttg ggcgagttta ctaatggaaa aagacaatta gcaaagaggc
     1081 tgcatattag gagacgcggt gaagattggg gaggacaata gggtccgtgc accaaaaagt
     1141 cctgacggca gctctgttca acgcacatcc atctcttcca gctatgcgtg tggcaccagc
     1201 acggatggat tgttgcacca aaaggacaag gcgagatgga tgcaggtcga ggcgatgcgg
     1261 tgctatcggc cctcgttgtc gaacgccacg tcgtcctctc ggcgaccgtc aatcctggaa
     1321 ggaaatgacc aagcgtgcac ccagcatcca gcatccaaca tccagcaccc agcacctagc
     1381 acccatgatc caatggccgg catgcagatc agcgtgggga gagcaccatc tagcagcccc
     1441 tggcaggccc agcattgtgc tcggatgtgc gataggcggt gggtgcgata aggtggatta
     1501 gtggaggatg gaggactgag tggcgggcaa gggaaggggg cgggaagatg actcaccttg
     1561 ggcagtgggt gggggatgcg gtatagggga tgtatgtgga tgctggcgga ggatagaagc
     1621 tgtaagctga gctggtgcca acggtgacgc tgtgagagtg gtctcggcga ccctgacggc
     1681 gactcggcgt taccccgtgt ggcacaccgg acgcgcgtcg agtgacgttg ctgctattgt
     1741 tgttaccatc atcctctcct ccgacaacca tacactcagc gcacaccatg ccactcgaat
     1801 cctgcatgca agcttggtac cgagctcgga tccactagta acggccgcca gtgtgctgga
     1861 attcgccctt gtaccaatct atccctctct ccgaacaatc tccacattcc ctcccttctg
     1921 ctccctgaac ccgcaacacg agccgtccac acttcttctc aactttgcgc ttctcaactt
     1981 ttgcttatgc aatcttgctc caccatctat catcccaact tatcccgact cttcctcgtc
     2041 ccaccgccca ccacacacca cattactttc aggctcctga atacaacaca tcattcataa
     2101 gttcaagtat acgccaacat ctcttctttc gttataaata aaaagaaaga aagaaagaag
     2161 aacgattctt ttacttgtac agctcgtcca tgccgtgagt gatcccggcg gcggtcacga
     2221 actccagcag gaccatgtga tcgcgcttct cgttggggtc tttgctcagg gcggactggg
     2281 tgctcaggta gtggttgtcg ggcagcagca cggggccgtc gccgatgggg gtgttctgct
     2341 ggtagtggtc ggcgagctgc acgctgccgt cctcgatgtt gtggcggatc ttgaagttca
     2401 ccttgatgcc gttcttctgc ttgtcggcca tgatatagac gttgtggctg ttgtagttgt
     2461 actccagctt gtgccccagg atgttgccgt cctccttgaa gtcgatgccc ttcagctcga
     2521 tgcggttcac cagggtgtcg ccctcgaact tcacctcggc gcgggtcttg tagttgccgt
     2581 cgtccttgaa gaagatggtg cgctcctgga cgtagccttc gggcatggcg gacttgaaga
     2641 agtcgtgctg cttcatgtgg tcggggtagc ggctgaagca ctgcacgccg taggtgaagg
     2701 tggtcacgag ggtgggccag ggcacgggca gcttgccggt ggtgcagatg aacttcaggg
     2761 tcagcttgcc gtaggtggca tcgccctcgc cctcgccgga cacgctgaac ttgtggccgt
     2821 ttacgtcgcc gtccagctcg accaggatgg gcaccacccc ggtgaacagc tcctcgccct
     2881 tgctcacaga gccaccgcca cctgcggccg caagggcgaa ttctgcagat atccatcaca
     2941 ctggcggccg ctcgagcatg catctagagg gcccaattcg ccctatagtg aatcgtatta
     3001 caattcactg gccgtcgttt tacaacgtcg tgactgggaa aaccctggcg ttacccaact
     3061 taatcgcctt gcagcacatc cccctttcgc cagctggcgt aatagcgaag aggcccgcac
     3121 cgatcgccct tcccaacagt tgcgcagcct atacgtacgg cagtttaagg tttacaccta
     3181 taaaagagag agccgttatc gtctgtttgt ggatgtacag agtgatatta ttgacacgcc
     3241 ggggcgacgg atggtgatcc ccctggccag tgcacgtctg ctgtcagata aagtctcccg
     3301 tgaactttac ccggtggtgc atatcgggga tgaaagctgg cgcatgatga ccaccgatat
     3361 ggccagtgtg ccggtctccg ttatcgggga agaagtggct gatctcagcc accgcgaaaa
     3421 tgacatcaaa aacgccatta acctgatgtt ctggggaata taaatgtcag gcatgagatt
     3481 atcaaaaagg atcttcacct agatcctttt cacgtagaaa gccagtccgc agaaacggtg
     3541 ctgaccccgg atgaatgtca gctactgggc tatctggaca agggaaaacg caagcgcaaa
     3601 gagaaagcag gtagcttgca gtgggcttac atggcgatag ctagactggg cggttttatg
     3661 gacagcaagc gaaccggaat tgccagctgg ggcgccctct ggtaaggttg ggaagccctg
     3721 caaagtaaac tggatggctt tcttgccgcc aaggatctga tggcgcaggg gatcaagctc
     3781 tgatcaagag acaggatgag gatcgtttcg catgattgaa caagatggat tgcacgcagg
     3841 ttctccggcc gcttgggtgg agaggctatt cggctatgac tgggcacaac agacaatcgg
     3901 ctgctctgat gccgccgtgt tccggctgtc agcgcagggg cgcccggttc tttttgtcaa
     3961 gaccgacctg tccggtgccc tgaatgaact gcaagacgag gcagcgcggc tatcgtggct
     4021 ggccacgacg ggcgttcctt gcgcagctgt gctcgacgtt gtcactgaag cgggaaggga
     4081 ctggctgcta ttgggcgaag tgccggggca ggatctcctg tcatctcacc ttgctcctgc
     4141 cgagaaagta tccatcatgg ctgatgcaat gcggcggctg catacgcttg atccggctac
     4201 ctgcccattc gaccaccaag cgaaacatcg catcgagcga gcacgtactc ggatggaagc
     4261 cggtcttgtc gatcaggatg atctggacga agagcatcag gggctcgcgc cagccgaact
     4321 gttcgccagg ctcaaggcga gcatgcccga cggcgaggat ctcgtcgtga cccatggcga
     4381 tgcctgcttg ccgaatatca tggtggaaaa tggccgcttt tctggattca tcgactgtgg
     4441 ccggctgggt gtggcggacc gctatcagga catagcgttg gctacccgtg atattgctga
     4501 agagcttggc ggcgaatggg ctgaccgctt cctcgtgctt tacggtatcg ccgctcccga
     4561 ttcgcagcgc atcgccttct atcgccttct tgacgagttc ttctgaattg aaaaaggaag
     4621 agtatgagta ttcaacattt ccgtgtcgcc cttattccct tttttgcggc attttgcctt
     4681 cctgtttttg ctcacccaga aacgctggtg aaagtaaaag atgctgaaga tcagttgggt
     4741 gcacgagtgg gttacatcga actggatctc aacagcggta agatccttga gagttttcgc
     4801 cccgaagaac gttttccaat gatgagcact tttaaagttc tgctatgtgg cgcggtatta
     4861 tcccgtattg acgccgggca agagcaactc ggtcgccgca tacactattc tcagaatgac
     4921 ttggttgagt actcaccagt cacagaaaag catcttacgg atggcatgac agtaagagaa
     4981 ttatgcagtg ctgccataac catgagtgat aacactgcgg ccaacttact tctgacaacg
     5041 atcggaggac cgaaggagct aaccgctttt ttgcacaaca tgggggatca tgtaactcgc
     5101 cttgatcgtt gggaaccgga gctgaatgaa gccataccaa acgacgagcg tgacaccacg
     5161 atgcctgtag caatggcaac aacgttgcgc aaactattaa ctggcgaact acttactcta
     5221 gcttcccggc aacaattaat agactggatg gaggcggata aagttgcagg accacttctg
     5281 cgctcggccc ttccggctgg ctggtttatt gctgataaat ctggagccgg tgagcgtggg
     5341 tctcgcggta tcattgcagc actggggcca gatggtaagc cctcccgtat cgtagttatc
     5401 tacacgacgg ggagccaggc aactatggat gaacgaaata gacagatcgc tgagataggt
     5461 gcctcactga ttaagcattg gtaactgtca gaccaagttt actcatatat actttagatt
     5521 gatttaaaac ttcattttta atttaaaagg atctaggtga agatcctttt tgataatctc
     5581 atgaccaaaa tcccttaacg tgagttttcg ttccactgag cgtcagaccc cgtagaaaag
     5641 atcaaaggat cttcttgaga tccttttttt ctgcgcgtaa tctgctgctt gcaaacaaaa
     5701 aaaccaccgc taccagcggt ggtttgtttg ccggatcaag agctaccaac tctttttccg
     5761 aaggtaactg gcttcagcag agcgcagata ccaaatactg ttcttctagt gtagccgtag
     5821 ttaggccacc acttcaagaa ctctgtagca ccgcctacat acctcgctct gctaatcctg
     5881 ttaccagtgg ctgctgccag tggcgataag tcgtgtctta ccgggttgga ttcaagacga
     5941 tagttaccgg ataaggcgca gcggtcgggc tgaacggggg gttcgtgcac acagcccagc
     6001 ttggagcgaa cgacctacac cgaactgaga tacctacagc gtgagctatg agaaagcgcc
     6061 acgcttcccg aagggagaaa ggcggacagg tatccggtaa gcggcagggt cggaacagga
     6121 gagcgcacga gggagcttcc agggggaaac gcctggtatc tttatagtcc tgtcgggttt
     6181 cgccacctct gacttgagcg tcgatttttg tgatgctcgt caggggggcg gagcctatgg
     6241 aaaaacgcca gcaacgcggc ctttttacgg ttcctggcct tttgctggcc ttttgctcac
     6301 atgttctttc ctgcgttatc ccctgattct gtggataacc gtattaccgc ctttgagtga
     6361 gctgataccg ctcgccgcag ccgaacgacc gagcgcagcg aatcagtgag cgaggaagcg
     6421 gaag
//
